>Addgene plasmid #91343 | pHH0103_CRK-2/2-SV2/2 | addgene full sequence | sequence record 191845 | Addgene NGS Result
TGACATTAACCTATAAAAATAGGCGTATCACGAGGCCCTTTCGTCTTCAAGAATTCCCGACACCATCGAA
TGGTGCAAAACCTTTCGCGGTATGGCATGATAGCGCCCGGAAGAGAGTCAATTCAGGGTGGTGAATGTGA
AACCAGTAACGTTATACGATGTCGCAGAGTATGCCGGTGTCTCTTATCAGACCGTTTCCCGCGTGGTGAA
CCAGGCCAGCCACGTTTCTGCGAAAACGCGGGAAAAAGTGGAAGCGGCGATGGCGGAGCTGAATTACATT
CCCAACCGCGTGGCACAACAACTGGCGGGCAAACAGTCGTTGCTGATTGGCGTTGCCACCTCCAGTCTGG
CCCTGCACGCGCCGTCGCAAATTGTCGCGGCGATTAAATCTCGCGCCGATCAACTGGGTGCCAGCGTGGT
GGTGTCGATGGTAGAACGAAGCGGCGTCGAAGCCTGTAAAGCGGCGGTGCACAATCTTCTCGCGCAACGC
GTCAGTGGGCTGATCATTAACTATCCGCTGGATGACCAGGATGCCATTGCTGTGGAAGCTGCCTGCACTA
ATGTTCCGGCGTTATTTCTTGATGTCTCTGACCAGACACCCATCAACAGTATTATTTTCTCCCATGAAGA
CGGTACGCGACTGGGCGTGGAGCATCTGGTCGCATTGGGTCACCAGCAAATCGCGCTGTTAGCGGGCCCA
TTAAGTTCTGTCTCGGCGCGTCTGCGTCTGGCTGGCTGGCATAAATATCTCACTCGCAATCAAATTCAGC
CGATAGCGGAACGGGAAGGCGACTGGAGTGCCATGTCCGGTTTTCAACAAACCATGCAAATGCTGAATGA
GGGCATCGTTCCCACTGCGATGCTGGTTGCCAACGATCAGATGGCGCTGGGCGCAATGCGCGCCATTACC
GAGTCCGGGCTGCGCGTTGGTGCGGATATCTCGGTAGTGGGATACGACGATACCGAAGACAGCTCATGTT
ATATCCCGCCGTTAACCACCATCAAACAGGATTTTCGCCTGCTGGGGCAAACCAGCGTGGACCGCTTGCT
GCAACTCTCTCAGGGCCAGGCGGTGAAGGGCAATCAGCTGTTGCCCGTCTCACTGGTGAAAAGAAAAACC
ACCCTGGCGCCCAATACGCAAACCGCCTCTCCCCGCGCGTTGGCCGATTCATTAATGCAGCTGGCACGAC
AGGTTTCCCGACTGGAAAGCGGGCAGTGAGCGCAACGCAATTAATGTAAGTTAGCTCACTCATTAGGCAC
AATTCTCATGTTTGACAGCTTATCATCGACTGCACGGTGCACCAATGCTTCTGGCGTCAGGCAGCCATCG
GAAGCTGTGGTATGGCTGTGCAGGTCGTAAATCACTGCATAATTCGTGTCGCTCAAGGCGCACTCCCGTT
CTGGATAATGTTTTTTGCGCCGACATCATAACGGTTCTGGCAAATATTCTGAAATGAGCTGTTGACAATT
AATCATCGGCTCGTATAATGTGTGGAATTGTGAGCGGATAACAATTTCACACAGGAAACAGCCAGTCCGT
TTAGGTGTTTTCACGAGCACTTCACCAACAAGGACCATAGATTATGAAAATCGAAGAACACCATCACCAT
CACCATTCCAGCGGTAAGCTTATGTCCCCTATACTAGGTTATTGGAAAATTAAGGGCCTTGTGCAACCCA
CTCGACTTCTTTTGGAATATCTTGAAGAAAAATATGAAGAGCATTTGTATGAGCGCGATGAAGGTGATAA
ATGGCGAAACAAAAAGTTTGAATTGGGTTTGGAGTTTCCCAATCTTCCTTATTATATTGATGGTGATGTT
AAATTAACACAGTCTATGGCCATCATACGTTATATAGCTGACAAGCACAACATGTTGGGTGGTTGTCCAA
AAGAGCGTGCAGAGATTTCAATGCTTGAAGGAGCGGTTTTGGATATTAGATACGGTGTTTCGAGAATTGC
ATATAGTAAAGACTTTGAAACTCTCAAAGTTGATTTTCTTAGCAAGCTACCTGAAATGCTGAAAATGTTC
GAAGATCGTTTATGTCATAAAACATATTTAAATGGTGATCATGTAACCCATCCTGACTTCATGTTGTATG
ACGCTCTTGATGTTGTTTTATACATGGACCCAATGTGCCTGGATGCGTTCCCAAAATTAGTTTGTTTTAA
AAAACGTATTGAAGCTATCCCACAAATTGATAAGTACTTGAAATCCAGCAAGTATATAGCATGGCCTTTG
CAGGGCTGGCAAGCCACGTTTGGTGGTGGCGACCATCCTCCAAAATCGGATCTGGAAGTTCTGTTCCAGG
GGCCCCTGTCCAGCGGTCTGGTTCCGCGTGGTTCCGGTACCGCGGCCCAGCCGGCCATGGCCCAGGGCGC
GCTGATCTACGCCCGTGTCATTCAAAAACGTGTCCCGAACGCCTATGACAAAACCGCACTGGCACTGGAA
GTTGGTGAACTGGTTAAAGTTACCAAAATCAACGTTTCCGGTCAATGGGAAGGCGGCTGCAATGGTAAAC
GTGGTCATTTTCCGTTTACCCATGTCCGTCTGCTGGATGCGGCCGCATA
[142 nt withheld, positions 2570-2711]
C
[98 nt withheld, positions 2713-2810]
AGTTTGTACTGGTGACGAAACTCAGTGTCTAGCTAGAGTGGC
[149 nt withheld, positions 2853-3001]
T
[41 nt withheld, positions 3003-3043]
T
[62 nt withheld, positions 3045-3106]
A
[35 nt withheld, positions 3108-3142]
CCTCCCTCAATCGGTTGAATGTCGCCCTTTTGTCTTTGGCGCTGGTAAACCATATGAA
[86 nt withheld, positions 3201-3286]
T
[54 nt withheld, positions 3288-3341]
CTAGCGCCGCCCTATACCTTGTCTGCCTCCCCGCGTTGCGTCGCGGTGCATGGAGCCGGGCCACCTCGAC
CTGAATGGAAGCCGGCGGCACCTCGCTAACGGATTCACCACTCCAAGAATTGGAGCCAATCAATTCTTGC
GGAGAACTGTGAATGCGCAAACCAACCCTTGGCAGAACATATCCATCGCGTCCGCCATCTCCAGCAGCCG
CACGCGGCGCATCTCGGGCAGCGTTGGGTCCTGGCCACGGGTGCGCATGATCGTGCTCCTGTCGTTGAGG
ACCCGGCTAGGCTGGCGGGGTTGCCTTACTGGTTAGCAGAATGAATCACCGATACGCGAGCGAACGTGAA
GCGACTGCTGCTGCAAAACGTCTGCGACCTGAGCAACAACATGAATGGTCTTCGGTTTCCGTGTTTCGTA
AAGTCTGGAAACGCGGAAGTCAGCGCCCTGCACCATTATGTTCCGGATCTGCATCGCAGGATGCTGCTGG
CTACCCTGTGGAACACCTACATCTGTATTAACGAAGCGCTGGCATTGACCCTGAGTGATTTTTCTCTGGT
CCCGCCGCATCCATACCGCCAGTTGTTTACCCTCACAACGTTCCAGTAACCGGGCATGTTCATCATCAGT
AACCCGTATCGTGAGCATCCTCTCTCGTTTCATCGGTATCATTACCCCCATGAACAGAAATCCCCCTTAC
ACGGAGGCATCAGTGACCAAACAGGAAAAAACCGCCCTTAACATGGCCCGCTTTATCAGAAGCCAGACAT
TAACGCTTCTGGAGAAACTCAACGAGCTGGACGCGGATGAACAGGCAGACATCTGTGAATCGCTTCACGA
CCACGCTGATGAGCTTTACCGCAGGATCCGCGAAATTGTAAGCGTTAATATTTTGTTAAAATTCGCGTTA
AATTTTTGTTAAATCAGCTCATTTTTTAACCAATAGGCCGAAATCGGCAAAATCCCTTATAAATCAAAAG
AATAGACCGAGATAGGGT
[37 nt withheld, positions 4340-4376]
AAAGAACGTGGACTCCAACGTCAAAGG
[49 nt withheld, positions 4404-4452]
T
[91 nt withheld, positions 4454-4544]
G
[124 nt withheld, positions 4546-4669]
CGCGGATCCTGCCTCGCGCGTTTCGGTGATGACGGTGAAAACCTCTGACACATGCAGCTCCCGGAGACGG
TCACAGCTTGTCTGTAAGCGGATGCCGGGAGCAGACAAGCCCGTCAGGGCGCGTCAGCGGGTGTTGGCGG
GTGTCGGGGCGCAGCCATGACCCAGTCACGTAGCGATAGCGGAGTGTATACTGGCTTAACTATGCGGCAT
CAGAGCAGATTGTACTGAGAGTGCACCATATGCGGTGTGAAATACCGCACAGATGCGTAAGGAGAAAATA
CCGCATCAGGCGCTCTTCCGCTTCCTCGCTCACTGACTCGCTGCGCTCGGTCGTTCGGCTGCGGCGAGCG
GTATCAGCTCACTCAAAGGCGGTAATACGGTTATCCACAGAATCAGGGGATAACGCAGGAAAGAACATGT
GAGCAAAAGGCCAGCAAAAGGCCAGGAACCGTAAAAAGGCCGCGTTGCTGGCGTTTTTCCATAGGCTCCG
CCCCCCTGACGAGCATCACAAAAATCGACGCTCAAGTCAGAGGTGGCGAAACCCGACAGGACTATAAAGA
TACCAGGGTTTCCCCCTGGAAGCTCCCTCGTGCGCTCTCCTGTTCCGACCCTGCCGCTTACCGGATACCT
GTCCGCCTTTCTCCCTTCGGGAAGCGTGGCGCTTTCTCATAGCTCACGCTGTAGGTATCTCAGTTCGGTG
TAGGTCGTTCGCTCCAAGCTGGGCTGTGTGCACGAACCCCCCGTTCAGCCCGACCGCTGCGCCTTATCCG
GTAACTATCGTCTTGAGTCCAACCCGGTAAGACACGACTTATCGCCACTGGCAGCAGCCACTGGTAACAG
GATTAGCAGAGCGAGGTATGTAGGCGGTGCTACAGAGTTCTTGAAGTGGTGGCCTAACTACGGCTACACT
AGAAGGACAGTATTTGGTATCTGCGCTCTGCTGAAGCCAGTTACCTTCGGAAAAAGAGTTGGTAGCTCTT
GATCCGGCAAACAAACCACCGCTGGTAGCGGTGGTTTTTTTGTTTGCAAGCAGCAGATTACGCGCAGAAA
AAAAGGATCTCAAGAAGATCCTTTGATCTTTTCTACGGGGTCTGACGCTCAGTGGAACGAAAACTCACGT
TAAGGGATTTTGGTCATGAGATTATCAAAAAGGATCTTCACCTAGATCCTTTTAAATTAAAAATGAAGTT
TTAAATCAATCTAAAGTATATATGAGTAAACTTGGTCTGACAGTTACCAATGCTTAATCAGTGAGGCACC
TATCTCAGCGATCTGTCTATTTCGTTCATCCATAGTTGCCTGACTCCCCGTCGTGTAGATAACTACGATA
CGGGAGGGCTTACCATCTGGCCCCAGTGCTGCAATGATACCGCGAGACCCACGCTCACCGGCTCCAGATT
TATCAGCAATAAACCAGCCAGCCGGAAGGGCCGAGCGCAGAAGTGGTCCTGCAACTTTATCCGCCTCCAT
CCAGTCTATTAATTGTTGCCGGGAAGCTAGAGTAAGTAGTTCGCCAGTTAATAGTTTGCGCAACGTTGTT
GCCATTGCTGCAGGCATCGTGGTGTCACGCTCGTCGTTTGGTATGGCTTCATTCAGCTCCGGTTCCCAAC
GATCAAGGCGAGTTACATGATCCCCCATATTGTGCAAAAAAGCGGTTAGCTCCTTCGGTCCTCCGATCGT
TGTCAGAAGTAAGTTGGCCGCAGTGTTATCACTCATGGTTATGGCAGCACTGCATAATTCTCTTACTGTC
ATGCCATCCGTAAGATGCTTTTCTGTGACTGGTGAGTACTCAACCAAGTCATTCTGAGAATAGTGTATGC
GGCGACCGAGTTGCTCTTGCCCGGCGTCAACACGGGATAATACCGCGCCACATAGCAGAACTTTAAAAGT
GCTCATCATTGGAAAACGTTCTTCGGGGCGAAAACTCTCAAGGATCTTACCGCTGTTGAGATCCAGTTCG
ATGTAACCCACTCGTGCACCCAACTGATCTTCAGCATCTTTTACTTTCACCAGCGTTTCTGGGTGAGCAA
AAACAGGAAGGCAAAATGCCGCAAAAAAGGGAATAAGGGCGACACGGAAATGTTGAATACTCATACTCTT
CCTTTTTCAATATTATTGAAGCATTTATCAGGGTTATTGTCTCATGAGCGGATACATATTTGAATGTATT
TAGAAAAATAAACAAATAGGGGTTCCGCGCACATTTCCCCGAAAAGTGCCACCTGACGTCTAAGAAACCA
TTATTATCA
Features (pLannotate 1.2.2; 21 found; start..end, strand, type, name):
     59..136     +  promoter       lacIq promoter: lacI (mutant); In the lacIq allele, a single base change in the promoter boosts expression of the lacI gene about 10-fold.
    137..1219    +  CDS            lacI: lac repressor; lacI; The lac repressor binds to the lac operator to inhibit transcription in E. coli. This inhibition can be relieved by adding lactose or isopropyl-β-D-thiogalactopyranoside (IPTG).
   1232..1253    +  protein_bind   CAP binding site: CAP binding activates transcription in the presence of cAMP. E. coli catabolite activator protein
   1272..1289    +  promoter       tet promoter (fragment): E. coli promoter for tetracycline efflux protein gene
   1462..1490    +  promoter       tac promoter: strong E. coli promoter; hybrid between the trp and lac UV5 promoters
   1498..1514    +  protein_bind   lac operator: The lac repressor binds to the lac operator to inhibit transcription in E. coli. This inhibition can be relieved by adding lactose or isopropyl-β-D-thiogalactopyranoside (IPTG). lac repressor encoded by lacI
   1599..1616    +  CDS            6xHis: 6xHis affinity tag
   1632..2285    +  CDS            GST26_SCHJA: Experimental evidence at protein level: Swiss-Prot protein existence level 1. GST isoenzymes appear to play a central role in the parasite detoxification system. Other functions are also suspected including a role in increasing the solubility of haematin in the parasite gut. From Schistosoma japonicum (Blood fluke).
   2346..2558    +  CDS            CRK (fragment): CRK_CHICK - Experimental evidence at protein level: Swiss-Prot protein existence level 1. May mediate attachment-induced MAPK8 activation, membrane ruffling and cell motility in a Rac-dependent manner. Involved in phagocytosis of apoptotic cells and cell motility (By similarity). Involved in cell branching and adhesion (By similarity). May regulate the EFNA5-EPHA3 signaling (By similarity). From Gallus gallus (Chicken).
   2574..2621    +  terminator     fd terminator (sequence withheld): central terminator from bacteriophage fd (Otsuka and Kunisawa, 1982)
   2626..2838    +  CDS            M13 gene III (fragment) (sequence partly withheld): pIII; III; minor coat protein
   2853..3323    +  CDS            M13 gene III (fragment) (sequence partly withheld): pIII; III; minor coat protein
   3345..3415    +  CDS            TcR (fragment): tetracycline efflux protein; tet; confers resistance to tetracycline
   3657..4037    -  CDS            YPB1_ECOLX: Protein predicted: Swiss-Prot protein existence level 4. From Escherichia coli.
   4054..4205    +  CDS            rop (fragment): Rop protein, which maintains plasmids at low copy number; rop
   4241..4669    -  rep_origin     f1 ori (sequence partly withheld): f1 bacteriophage origin of replication; arrow indicates direction of (+) strand synthesis
   4678..4717    +  CDS            rop (fragment): Rop protein, which maintains plasmids at low copy number; rop
   4819..4959    +  misc_feature   bom: basis of mobility region from pBR322
   5145..5732    -  rep_origin     ori: high-copy-number ColE1/pMB1/pBR322/pUC origin of replication
   5906..6763    -  CDS            bla: BLAT_ECOLX - Experimental evidence at protein level: Swiss-Prot protein existence level 1. TEM-type are the most prevalent beta-lactamases in enterobacteria; they hydrolyze the beta-lactam bond in susceptible beta-lactam antibiotics, thus conferring resistance to penicillins and cephalosporins. TEM-3 and TEM-4 are capable of hydrolyzing cefotaxime and ceftazidime. TEM-5 is capable of hydrolyzing ceftazidime. TEM-6 is capable of hydrolyzing ceftazidime and aztreonam. TEM-8/CAZ-2, TEM- 16/CAZ-7 and TEM-24/CAZ-6 are markedly active against ceftazidime. IRT- 4 shows resistance to beta-lactamase in
   6764..6868    -  promoter       AmpR promoter: bla
