[The description below was written by a language model from this plasmid's Addgene catalogue record and pLannotate feature annotations shown in this document.]
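Description:
pHH0103_CRK-2/2-SV2/2 is a bacterial expression plasmid of about 6.9 kb, built on the pHH0103 backbone, for producing and purifying a human SH3 domain from the adaptor protein CRK in E. coli. The name suggests the second of CRK's two SH3 domains and a particular splice variant, though the record does not spell out this nomenclature. The roughly 227 bp insert was cloned between SfiI and NotI sites. The automated annotation matches it to chicken CRK, which most likely reflects sequence conservation in the reference database, since the catalogue entry lists the insert as human.

Expression is driven by the strong hybrid tac promoter followed by a lac operator, and the plasmid carries its own lacI gene under the lacIq promoter, so transcription is repressed until IPTG is added. The open reading frame begins with a 6xHis tag, followed by Schistosoma japonicum glutathione S-transferase and then the CRK SH3 fragment. This gives an N-terminally His- and GST-tagged fusion that can be purified by nickel or glutathione affinity and used in binding assays. A bacteriophage fd terminator lies just downstream of the insert. Beyond it are fragments of M13 gene III, apparently remnants of a phagemid display ancestry that are not annotated as part of the fusion.

The plasmid replicates from a ColE1/pBR322-type origin with an adjacent bom region. The rop gene appears only as fragments interrupted by an f1 origin, which could allow single-stranded DNA production with helper phage. The catalogue lists the plasmid as low copy. Selection is by ampicillin through the bla gene with its native promoter, and only residual pieces of the tetracycline resistance gene and its promoter remain.
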