Addgene plasmid #91343: pHH0103_CRK-2/2-SV2/2
Purpose: Protein expression and purification of human SH3 domain construct CRK-2/2-SV2/2
Depositing lab: Sachdev Sidhu. Depositing organization: University of Toronto. Publication: Comprehensive Analysis of the Human SH3 Domain Family Reveals a Wide Variety of Non-canonical Specificities. Teyra J, Huang H, Jain S, Guan X, Dong A, Liu Y, Tempel W, Min J, Tong Y, Kim PM, Bader GD, Sidhu SS. Structure. 2017 Oct 3;25(10):1598-1610.e3. doi: 10.1016/j.str.2017.07.017. Epub 2017 Sep 7. PubMed 28890361.
Backbone
  Vector backbone: pHH0103
  Vector type: Bacterial Expression
Growth in bacteria
  Bacterial resistance: Ampicillin, 100 μg/mL
  Growth temperature: 37°C
  Growth strain: DH5alpha
  Copy number: Low Copy
Gene/Insert
  Gene/Insert name: CRK-2/2-SV2/2
  Species: H. sapiens (human)
  Insert size (bp): 227
  Entrez Gene: CRK (a.k.a. CRKII, p38)
  Cloning method: Restriction Enzyme; 5′ cloning site Sfi1 (unknown if destroyed); 3′ cloning site Not1 (unknown if destroyed)
Terms and licenses: Academic/Nonprofit Terms; Industry Terms: Not Available to Industry
How to cite: pHH0103_CRK-2/2-SV2/2 was a gift from Sachdev Sidhu (Addgene plasmid # 91343 ; http://n2t.net/addgene:91343 ; RRID:Addgene_91343)
