>Addgene plasmid #91343 | pHH0103_CRK-2/2-SV2/2 | depositor partial sequence | sequence record 175831 | insert sequence
GGTACCGAATTCGGATCCGCGCGCTGATCTACGCCCGTGTCATTCAAAAACGTGTCCCGAACGCCTATGA
CAAAACCGCACTGGCACTGGAAGTTGGTGAACTGGTTAAAGTTACCAAAATCAACGTTTCCGGTCAATGG
GAAGGCGGCTGCAATGGTAAACGTGGTCATTTTCCGTTTACCCATGTCCGTCTGCTGGATGCGGCCGCTA
GCTAAGTCGACGAGCTC
